Addgene plasmid #111525: hKv2.1-HA
Purpose: Expresses human WT KCNB1 in mammalian cells
Depositing lab: Federico Sesti. Depositing organization: Rutgers, The State University of New Jersey. Publication: Toxic role of K+ channel oxidation in mammalian brain. Cotella D, Hernandez-Enriquez B, Wu X, Li R, Pan Z, Leveille J, Link CD, Oddo S, Sesti F. J Neurosci. 2012 Mar 21;32(12):4133-44. doi: 10.1523/JNEUROSCI.6153-11.2012. PubMed 22442077.
Backbone
  Vector backbone: pCI-neo
  Backbone manufacturer: Promega
  Vector type: Mammalian Expression
  Selectable markers: Neomycin (select with G418)
Growth in bacteria
  Bacterial resistance: Ampicillin, 100 μg/mL
  Growth temperature: 37°C
  Growth strain: DH5alpha
  Copy number: High Copy
Gene/Insert
  Gene/Insert name: human Kv2.1 + HA (alt name: KCNB1)
  Species: H. sapiens (human)
  Entrez Gene: KCNB1 (a.k.a. DRK1, Kv2.1)
  Promoter: CMV
  Tag / fusion protein: HA (C terminal on insert)
  Cloning method: Restriction Enzyme; 5′ cloning site Unknown (unknown if destroyed); 3′ cloning site Unknown (unknown if destroyed)
Terms and licenses: Academic/Nonprofit Terms; Industry Terms: Not Available to Industry
How to cite: hKv2.1-HA was a gift from Federico Sesti (Addgene plasmid # 111525 ; http://n2t.net/addgene:111525 ; RRID:Addgene_111525)
