[The description below was written by a language model from this plasmid's Addgene catalogue record and pLannotate feature annotations shown in this document.]
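Description:
hKv2.1-HA is a mammalian expression plasmid of about 8.1 kb built on the pCI-neo backbone. It carries the wild-type human KCNB1 coding sequence, which encodes the voltage-gated potassium channel Kv2.1, with an HA epitope tag at its C terminus. Transcription is driven by the human cytomegalovirus immediate-early enhancer and promoter. A chimeric β-globin/immunoglobulin heavy chain intron follows the promoter; introns of this kind generally improve expression of the mRNA. The KCNB1 open reading frame comes next, and just downstream of it the annotation detects a short match labelled as a fragment of a 3xHA tag, consistent with the catalogued HA tag. The transcript ends at an SV40 polyadenylation signal. A T7 promoter upstream of the insert and a partial T3 promoter downstream are backbone elements that can serve for in vitro transcription or as sequencing primer sites. The restriction sites used for cloning are not recorded.

In bacteria the plasmid is maintained at high copy number through a ColE1/pUC-type origin and is selected with ampicillin via the β-lactamase gene. An f1 origin is also present and allows production of single-stranded DNA. For mammalian cells, a separate cassette places the neomycin phosphotransferase gene under the SV40 enhancer/early promoter with a synthetic poly(A) signal, so stable transfectants can be selected with G418. The small lacZα, rop, bom and large T antigen fragments in the annotation are backbone remnants with no functional role.

The construct is used for transient or stable expression of wild-type human Kv2.1 in mammalian cells, with the HA tag allowing antibody-based detection of the channel. The associated publication concerns oxidation of potassium channels in the mammalian brain, which suggests it serves as the wild-type channel construct in such studies.
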