Features (pLannotate 1.2.2; 20 found; start..end, strand, type, name):
    290..422     +  intron         chimeric intron: chimera between introns from human β-globin and immunoglobulin heavy chain genes
    467..485     +  promoter       T7 promoter: promoter for bacteriophage T7 RNA polymerase
    511..3084    +  CDS            KCNB1: KCNB1_HUMAN - Experimental evidence at protein level: Swiss-Prot protein existence level 1. Voltage-gated potassium channel that mediates transmembrane potassium transport in excitable membranes, primarily in the brain, but also in the pancreas and cardiovascular system. Contributes to the regulation of the action potential (AP) repolarization, duration and frequency of repetitive AP firing in neurons, muscle cells and endocrine cells and plays a role in homeostatic attenuation of electrical excitability throughout the brain (PubMed:23161216). Plays also a role in the regulation of exocytosis
   3091..3119    +  CDS            3xHA (fragment): three tandem HA epitope tags
   3132..3149    -  promoter       T3 promoter (fragment): promoter for bacteriophage T3 RNA polymerase
   3167..3288    -  polyA_signal   SV40 poly(A) signal: SV40 polyadenylation signal
   3311..3379    -  CDS            large T antigen (fragment): large T antigen from SV40 (simian virus 40)
   3403..3470    +  CDS            lacZα (fragment): LacZα fragment of β-galactosidase; lacZ fragment
   3474..3902    +  rep_origin     f1 ori (sequence partly withheld): f1 bacteriophage origin of replication; arrow indicates direction of (+) strand synthesis
   3930..3981    -  misc_feature   bom (fragment): basis of mobility region from pBR322
   4046..4403    +  promoter       SV40 promoter: SV40 enhancer and early promoter
   4454..5245    +  CDS            neo: KKA2_KLEPN - Also known as kan, nptII. Experimental evidence at protein level: Swiss-Prot protein existence level 1. Resistance to kanamycin, neomycin, paromomycin, ribostamycin, butirosin and gentamicin B. From Klebsiella pneumoniae.
   5312..5360    +  polyA_signal   poly(A) signal: synthetic polyadenylation signal
   5380..5434    -  misc_feature   bom (fragment): basis of mobility region from pBR322
   5536..5571    -  CDS            rop (fragment): Rop protein, which maintains plasmids at low copy number; rop
   5666..5770    +  promoter       AmpR promoter: bla
   5771..6631    +  CDS            AmpR: β-lactamase; bla; confers resistance to ampicillin, carbenicillin, and related antibiotics
   6802..7390    +  rep_origin     ori: high-copy-number ColE1/pMB1/pBR322/pUC origin of replication
   7603..7980    +  enhancer       CMV enhancer: human cytomegalovirus immediate early enhancer
   7981..129     +  promoter       CMV promoter (across the origin): human cytomegalovirus (CMV) immediate early promoter
>Addgene plasmid #111525 | hKv2.1-HA | addgene full sequence | sequence record 211900 | Addgene NGS Result
CAATGGGAGTTTGTTTTGGCACCAAAATCAACGGGACTTTCCAAAATGTCGTAACAACTGCGATCGCCCG
CCCCGTTGACGCAAATGGGCGGTAGGCGTGTACGGTGGGAGGTCTATATAAGCAGAGCTCGTTTAGTGAA
CCGTCAGATCACTAGAAGCTTTATTGCGGTAGTTTATCACAGTTAAATTGCTAACGCAGTCAGTGCTTCT
GACACAACAGTCTCGAACTTAAGCTGCAGTGACTCTCTTAAGGTAGCCTTGCAGAAGTTGGTCGTGAGGC
ACTGGGCAGGTAAGTATCAAGGTTACAAGACAGGTTTAAGGAGACCAATAGAAACTGGGCTTGTCGAGAC
AGAGAAGACTCTTGCGTTTCTGATAGGCACCTATTGGTCTTACTGACATCCACTTTGCCTTTCTCTCCAC
AGGTGTCCACTCCCAGTTCAATTACAGCTCTTAAGGCTAGAGTACTTAATACGACTCACTATAGGCTAGC
CTCGAGAGCTGAATTCCACCATGCCGGCGGGCATGACGAAGCATGGCTCCCGCTCCACCAGCTCGCTGCC
GCCCGAGCCCATGGAGATCGTGCGCAGCAAGGCGTGCTCTCGGCGGGTCCGCCTCAACGTCGGGGGGCTG
GCGCACGAGGTACTCTGGCGTACCCTGGACCGCCTGCCCCGCACGCGGCTGGGCAAGCTCCGCGACTGCA
ACACGCACGACTCGCTGCTGGAGGTGTGCGATGACTACAGCCTCGACGACAACGAGTACTTCTTTGACCG
CCACCCGGGCGCCTTCACCTCCATCCTCAACTTCTACCGCACTGGGCGACTGCACATGATGGAGGAGATG
TGCGCGCTCAGCTTCAGCCAAGAGCTCGACTACTGGGGCATCGACGAGATCTACCCGGAGTCCTGCTGCC
AGGCCCGCTACCACCAGAAGAAAGAGCAGATGAACGAGGAGCTCAAGCGTGAGGCCGAGACCCTACGGGA
GCGGGAAGGCGAGGAGTTCGATAACACGTGCTGCGCAGAGAAGAGGAAAAAACTCTGGGACCTACTGGAG
AAGCCCAATTCCTCTGTGGCTGCCAAGATCCTTGCCATAATTTCCATCATGTTCATCGTCCTCTCCACCA
TTGCCCTGTCCCTCAACACGCTGCCTGAGCTACAGAGCCTCGATGAGTTCGGCCAGTCCACAGACAACCC
CCAGCTGGCCCACGTGGAGGCCGTGTGCATCGCATGGTTCACCATGGAGTACCTGCTGAGGTTCCTCTCC
TCGCCCAAGAAGTGGAAGTTCTTCAAGGGCCCACTCAATGCCATTGACTTGTTGGCCATTCTGCCATACT
ATGTCACCATTTTCCTCACCGAATCCAACAAGAGCGTGCTGCAATTCCAGAATGTCCGCCGCGTGGTCCA
GATCTTCCGCATCATGCGCATTCTCCGCATCCTTAAGCTTGCACGCCACTCCACTGGCCTCCAGTCTCTG
GGCTTCACTTTGCGGAGGAGCTACAATGAGTTGGGCTTGCTCATCCTCTTCCTTGCCATGGGCATTATGA
TCTTCTCCAGCCTTGTCTTCTTTGCTGAGAAGGATGAGGACGACACCAAGTTCAAAAGCATCCCAGCCTC
TTTCTGGTGGGCCACCATCACCATGACTACTGTTGGGTATGGAGACATCTACCCCAAGACTCTCCTGGGG
AAAATTGTTGGGGGACTCTGCTGCATTGCAGGAGTCCTGGTGATTGCTCTTCCCATCCCCATCATCGTCA
ATAACTTCTCTGAGTTCTATAAGGAGCAGAAGAGACAGGAGAAAGCAATCAAACGGCGAGAGGCTCTGGA
GAGAGCCAAGAGGAATGGCAGCATCGTATCCATGAACATGAAGGATGCTTTTGCCCGGAGCATTGAGATG
ATGGACATTGTGGTTGAGAAAAATGGGGAGAATATGGGTAAGAAAGACAAAGTACAAGATAACCACTTGT
CTCCTAACAAATGGAAATGGACAAAGAGGACACTGTCTGAAACCAGCTCAAGTAAGTCCTTTGAAACCAA
GGAACAGGGATCCCCTGAAAAAGCCAGATCGTCTTCTAGTCCTCAGCACCTGAACGTTCAGCAGTTGGAA
GACATGTACAATAAGATGGCCAAGACCCAATCCCAACCCATCCTCAATACCAAGGAGTCAGCAGCACAGA
GCAAACCAAAGGAAGAACTTGAAATGGAGAGTATCCCCAGCCCCGTAGCCCCTCTGCCCACTCGCACAGA
AGGGGTCATTGACATGCGAAGTATGTCAAGCATTGATAGTTTCATTAGCTGTGCCACAGACTTCCCTGAG
GCCACCAGATTCTCCCACAGCCCTTTGACATCACTCCCCAGCAAGACTGGGGGCAGCACAGCCCCAGAAG
TGGGCTGGCGGGGAGCTCTGGGTGCCAGTGGTGGTAGGTTTGTGGAGGCCAACCCCAGCCCTGATGCCAG
CCAGCACTCTAGTTTCTTCATCGAGAGCCCCAAGAGTTCCATGAAAACTAACAACCCTTTGAAGCTCCGA
GCACTTAAAGTCAACTTCATGGAGGGTGACCCCAGTCCACTCCTCCCCGTTCTAGGGATGTACCATGACC
CTCTCAGGAACCGGGGGAGTGCTGCGGCTGCTGTCGCTGGACTGGAGTGTGCCACGCTTTTGGACAAGGC
TGTGCTGAGCCCAGAGTCCTCCATCTACACCACAGCAAGTGCTAAGACACCCCCCCGGTCTCCTGAGAAA
CACACAGCAATAGCGTTCAACTTTGAGGCGGGTGTCCACCAGTACATTGACGCAGACACAGATGATGAGG
GACAGCTGCTCTACAGTGTGGACTCCAGCCCCCCCAAAAGCCTCCCTGGGAGCACCAGTCCGAAGTTCAG
CACGGGGACAAGATCGGAGAAAAACCACTTTGAAAGCTCCCCTTTACCCACCTCCCCTAAGTTCTTAAGG
CAGAACTGTATTTACTCCACAGAAGCATTGACTGGAAAAGGCCCCAGTGGTCAGGAAAAGTGCAAACTTG
AGAACCACATCTCCCCTGACGTCCGTGTGTTGCCAGGGGGAGGAGCCCATGGAAGCACACGAGATCAGAG
CATCGAATTCTACCCATACGATGTTCCAGATTACGCTTAGGCGGCCGCTTCCCTTTAGTGAGGGTTAATG
CTTCGAGCAGACATGATAAGATACATTGATGAGTTTGGACAAACCACAACTAGAATGCAGTGAAAAAAAT
GCTTTATTTGTGAAATTTGTGATGCTATTGCTTTATTTGTAACCATTATAAGCTGCAATAAACAAGTTAA
CAACAACAATTGCATTCATTTTATGTTTCAGGTTCAGGGGGAGATGTGGGAGGTTTTTTAAAGCAAGTAA
AACCTCTACAAATGTGGTAAAATCCGATAAGGATCGATCCGGGCTGGCGTAATAGCGAAGAGGCCCGCAC
CGATCGCCCTTCCCAACAGTTGCGCAGCCTGAATGGCGAATGG
[124 nt withheld, positions 3474-3597]
C
[91 nt withheld, positions 3599-3689]
A
[49 nt withheld, positions 3691-3739]
CCTTTGACGTTGGAGTCCACGTTCTTT
[37 nt withheld, positions 3767-3803]
ACCCTATCTCGGTCTATTCTTTTGATTTATAAGGGATTTTGCCGATTTCGGCCTATTGGTTAAAAAATGA
GCTGATTTAACAAAAATTTAACGCGAATTTTAACAAAATATTAACGCTTACAATTTCCTGATGCGGTATT
TTCTCCTTACGCATCTGTGCGGTATTTCACACCGCATACGCGGATCTGCGCAGCACCATGGCCTGAAATA
ACCTCTGAAAGAGGAACTTGGTTAGGTACCTTCTGAGGCGGAAAGAACCAGCTGTGGAATGTGTGTCAGT
TAGGGTGTGGAAAGTCCCCAGGCTCCCCAGCAGGCAGAAGTATGCAAAGCATGCATCTCAATTAGTCAGC
AACCAGGTGTGGAAAGTCCCCAGGCTCCCCAGCAGGCAGAAGTATGCAAAGCATGCATCTCAATTAGTCA
GCAACCATAGTCCCGCCCCTAACTCCGCCCATCCCGCCCCTAACTCCGCCCAGTTCCGCCCATTCTCCGC
CCCATGGCTGACTAATTTTTTTTATTTATGCAGAGGCCGAGGCCGCCTCGGCCTCTGAGCTATTCCAGAA
GTAGTGAGGAGGCTTTTTTGGAGGCCTAGGCTTTTGCAAAAAGCTTGATTCTTCTGACACAACAGTCTCG
AACTTAAGGCTAGAGCCACCATGATTGAACAAGATGGATTGCACGCAGGTTCTCCGGCCGCTTGGGTGGA
GAGGCTATTCGGCTATGACTGGGCACAACAGACAATCGGCTGCTCTGATGCCGCCGTGTTCCGGCTGTCA
GCGCAGGGGCGCCCGGTTCTTTTTGTCAAGACCGACCTGTCCGGTGCCCTGAATGAACTGCAGGACGAGG
CAGCGCGGCTATCGTGGCTGGCCACGACGGGCGTTCCTTGCGCAGCTGTGCTCGACGTTGTCACTGAAGC
GGGAAGGGACTGGCTGCTATTGGGCGAAGTGCCGGGGCAGGATCTCCTGTCATCTCACCTTGCTCCTGCC
GAGAAAGTATCCATCATGGCTGATGCAATGCGGCGGCTGCATACGCTTGATCCGGCTACCTGCCCATTCG
ACCACCAAGCGAAACATCGCATCGAGCGAGCACGTACTCGGATGGAAGCCGGTCTTGTCGATCAGGATGA
TCTGGACGAAGAGCATCAGGGGCTCGCGCCAGCCGAACTGTTCGCCAGGCTCAAGGCGCGCATGCCCGAC
GGCGAGGATCTCGTCGTGACCCATGGCGATGCCTGCTTGCCGAATATCATGGTGGAAAATGGCCGCTTTT
CTGGATTCATCGACTGTGGCCGGCTGGGTGTGGCGGACCGCTATCAGGACATAGCGTTGGCTACCCGTGA
TATTGCTGAAGAGCTTGGCGGCGAATGGGCTGACCGCTTCCTCGTGCTTTACGGTATCGCCGCTCCCGAT
TCGCAGCGCATCGCCTTCTATCGCCTTCTTGACGAGTTCTTCTGAGCGGGACTCTGGGGTTCGAAATGAC
CGACCAAGCGACGCCCAACCTGCCATCACGATGGCCGCAATAAAATATCTTTATTTTCATTACATCTGTG
TGTTGGTTTTTTGTGTGAATCGATAGCGATAAGGATCCGCGTATGGTGCACTCTCAGTACAATCTGCTCT
GATGCCGCATAGTTAAGCCAGCCCCGACACCCGCCAACACCCGCTGACGCGCCCTGACGGGCTTGTCTGC
TCCCGGCATCCGCTTACAGACAAGCTGTGACCGTCTCCGGGAGCTGCATGTGTCAGAGGTTTTCACCGTC
ATCACCGAAACGCGCGAGACGAAAGGGCCTCGTGATACGCCTATTTTTATAGGTTAATGTCATGATAATA
ATGGTTTCTTAGACGTCAGGTGGCACTTTTCGGGGAAATGTGCGCGGAACCCCTATTTGTTTATTTTTCT
AAATACATTCAAATATGTATCCGCTCATGAGACAATAACCCTGATAAATGCTTCAATAATATTGAAAAAG
GAAGAGTATGAGTATTCAACATTTCCGTGTCGCCCTTATTCCCTTTTTTGCGGCATTTTGCCTTCCTGTT
TTTGCTCACCCAGAAACGCTGGTGAAAGTAAAAGATGCTGAAGATCAGTTGGGTGCACGAGTGGGTTACA
TCGAACTGGATCTCAACAGCGGTAAGATCCTTGAGAGTTTTCGCCCCGAAGAACGTTTTCCAATGATGAG
CACTTTTAAAGTTCTGCTATGTGGCGCGGTATTATCCCGTATTGACGCCGGGCAAGAGCAACTCGGTCGC
CGCATACACTATTCTCAGAATGACTTGGTTGAGTACTCACCAGTCACAGAAAAGCATCTTACGGATGGCA
TGACAGTAAGAGAATTATGCAGTGCTGCCATAACCATGAGTGATAACACTGCGGCCAACTTACTTCTGAC
AACGATCGGAGGACCGAAGGAGCTAACCGCTTTTTTGCACAACATGGGGGATCATGTAACTCGCCTTGAT
CGTTGGGAACCGGAGCTGAATGAAGCCATACCAAACGACGAGCGTGACACCACGATGCCTGTAGCAATGG
CAACAACGTTGCGCAAACTATTAACTGGCGAACTACTTACTCTAGCTTCCCGGCAACAATTAATAGACTG
GATGGAGGCGGATAAAGTTGCAGGACCACTTCTGCGCTCGGCCCTTCCGGCTGGCTGGTTTATTGCTGAT
AAATCTGGAGCCGGTGAGCGTGGGTCTCGCGGTATCATTGCAGCACTGGGGCCAGATGGTAAGCCCTCCC
GTATCGTAGTTATCTACACGACGGGGAGTCAGGCAACTATGGATGAACGAAATAGACAGATCGCTGAGAT
AGGTGCCTCACTGATTAAGCATTGGTAACTGTCAGACCAAGTTTACTCATATATACTTTAGATTGATTTA
AAACTTCATTTTTAATTTAAAAGGATCTAGGTGAAGATCCTTTTTGATAATCTCATGACCAAAATCCCTT
AACGTGAGTTTTCGTTCCACTGAGCGTCAGACCCCGTAGAAAAGATCAAAGGATCTTCTTGAGATCCTTT
TTTTCTGCGCGTAATCTGCTGCTTGCAAACAAAAAAACCACCGCTACCAGCGGTGGTTTGTTTGCCGGAT
CAAGAGCTACCAACTCTTTTTCCGAAGGTAACTGGCTTCAGCAGAGCGCAGATACCAAATACTGTTCTTC
TAGTGTAGCCGTAGTTAGGCCACCACTTCAAGAACTCTGTAGCACCGCCTACATACCTCGCTCTGCTAAT
CCTGTTACCAGTGGCTGCTGCCAGTGGCGATAAGTCGTGTCTTACCGGGTTGGACTCAAGACGATAGTTA
CCGGATAAGGCGCAGCGGTCGGGCTGAACGGGGGGTTCGTGCACACAGCCCAGCTTGGAGCGAACGACCT
ACACCGAACTGAGATACCTACAGCGTGAGCTATGAGAAAGCGCCACGCTTCCCGAAGGGAGAAAGGCGGA
CAGGTATCCGGTAAGCGGCAGGGTCGGAACAGGAGAGCGCACGAGGGAGCTTCCAGGGGGAAACGCCTGG
TATCTTTATAGTCCTGTCGGGTTTCGCCACCTCTGACTTGAGCGTCGATTTTTGTGATGCTCGTCAGGGG
GGCGGAGCCTATGGAAAAACGCCAGCAACGCGGCCTTTTTACGGTTCCTGGCCTTTTGCTGGCCTTTTGC
TCACATGGCTCGACAGATCTTCAATATTGGCCATTAGCCATATTATTCATTGGTTATATAGCATAAATCA
ATATTGGCTATTGGCCATTGCATACGTTGTATCTATATCATAATATGTACATTTATATTGGCTCATGTCC
AATATGACCGCCATGTTGGCATTGATTATTGACTAGTTATTAATAGTAATCAATTACGGGGTCATTAGTT
CATAGCCCATATATGGAGTTCCGCGTTACATAACTTACGGTAAATGGCCCGCCTGGCTGACCGCCCAACG
ACCCCCGCCCATTGACGTCAATAATGACGTATGTTCCCATAGTAACGCCAATAGGGACTTTCCATTGACG
TCAATGGGTGGAGTATTTACGGTAAACTGCCCACTTGGCAGTACATCAAGTGTATCATATGCCAAGTCCG
CCCCCTATTGACGTCAATGACGGTAAATGGCCCGCCTGGCATTATGCCCAGTACATGACCTTACGGGACT
TTCCTACTTGGCAGTACATCTACGTATTAGTCATCGCTATTACCATGGTGATGCGGTTTTGGCAGTACAC
CAATGGGCGTGGATAGCGGTTTGACTCACGGGGATTTCCAAGTCTCCACCCCATTGACGT
